Addgene plasmid #21092: CBP-CH3-SP65
Depositing lab: Corey Largman. Depositing organization: San Francisco VA Health Care System. Publication: The HOX homeodomain proteins block CBP histone acetyltransferase activity. Shen WF, Krishnan K, Lawrence HJ, Largman C. Mol Cell Biol. 2001 Nov;21(21):7509-22 10.1128/MCB.21.21.7509-7522.2001 PubMed 11585930.
Backbone
  Vector backbone: pSP65
  Backbone manufacturer: Promega
  Backbone size w/o insert (bp): 3000
  Vector type: in vitro TNT
Growth in bacteria
  Bacterial resistance: Ampicillin, 100 μg/mL
  Growth temperature: 37°C
  Growth strain: DH5alpha
  Copy number: Unknown
Gene/Insert
  Gene/Insert name: CBP
  Species: M. musculus (mouse)
  Insert size (bp): 756
  Mutation: CH3 domain aa 1625-1877
  Entrez Gene: Crebbp (a.k.a. CBP, CBP/p300, KAT3A, p300/CBP)
  Cloning method: Restriction Enzyme; 5′ cloning site NcoI (not destroyed); 3′ cloning site HindIII (not destroyed)
  Sequencing primers: 5′ SP6; 3′ M13_rev
Resource information
  A portion of this plasmid was derived from a plasmid made by: R. Goodman and T. Kouzarides
Terms and licenses: Academic/Nonprofit Terms; Industry Terms: Not Available to Industry
How to cite: CBP-CH3-SP65 was a gift from Corey Largman (Addgene plasmid # 21092 ; http://n2t.net/addgene:21092 ; RRID:Addgene_21092)
