[The description below was written by a language model from this plasmid's Addgene catalogue record.]
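Description:
CBP-CH3-SP65 is an in vitro transcription/translation plasmid built on the pSP65 backbone, a small (about 3 kb) bacterial cloning vector. It is propagated in E. coli under ampicillin selection; the record lists the copy number as unknown and includes no feature table, so the origin of replication and other backbone elements are not itemised. The vector type is given as "in vitro TNT", meaning coupled transcription–translation. The use of an SP6 primer for 5′ sequencing fits the SP6 phage promoter that characterises pSP65-type vectors and drives RNA synthesis across the cloning site.

The insert is a 756 bp fragment of mouse Crebbp (CBP, also known as KAT3A), a transcriptional coactivator with histone acetyltransferase activity. The fragment does not encode the full-length protein, only the CH3 domain, amino acids 1625–1877. It was cloned by restriction digestion between NcoI at the 5′ end and HindIII at the 3′ end, and both sites are retained. No epitope tag, fusion partner or reporter is recorded. Part of the plasmid was derived from CBP material made in other laboratories.

The construct is suited to producing the isolated CH3 domain as a cell-free translated polypeptide. The associated publication reports that HOX homeodomain proteins block CBP histone acetyltransferase activity. A domain fragment such as this would typically be used in protein–protein interaction assays to map which CBP regions contact partner proteins, although the record does not state the specific experiments performed with it.
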