>Addgene plasmid #21092 | CBP-CH3-SP65 | addgene partial sequence | sequence record 107828 | SP6 5'-ATTTAGGTGACACTATAG-3'
ATTCCATGGAGAAGCACAAGGAGGTATTCTTTGTGATTCATCTGCATGCTGGGCCTGTTATCAGCACTCA
GCCCCCCATCGTGGACCCTGATCCTCTGCTTAGCTGTGACCTCATGGATGGGCGAGATGCCTTCCTCACC
CTGGCCAGAGACAAGCACTGGGAATTCTCTTCCTTACGCCGCTCCAAATGGTCCACTCTGTGCATGCTGG
TGGAGCTGCACACACAGGGCCAGGACCGCTTTGTTTATACCTGCAACGAGTGCAAACACCATGTGGAAAC
ACGCTGGCACTGCACTGTGTGTGAGGACTATGACCTTTGTATCAATTGCTACAACACAAAGAGCCACACC
CATAAGATGGTGAAGTGGGGGCTAGGCCTAGATGATGAGGGCAGCAGTCAGGGTGAGCCACAGTCCAAGA
GCCCCCAGGAATCCCGGCGTCTCAGCATCCAGCGCTGCATCCAGTCCCTGGTGCATGCCTGCCAGTGTCG
CAATGCCAACTGCTCACTGCCGTCTTGCCAGAAGATGAAGCGAGTCGTGCAGCACACCAAGGGCTGCAAG
CGCAAGACTAATGGAGGATGCCCAGTGTGCAAGCAGCTCATTGCTCTTTGCTGCTACCACGCCAAACACT
GCCAAGAAAATAAATGCCCTGTGCCCTTCTGCCTCAACATCAAACATAAGCTCCGCCAGCAGCAGATCCA
GCATCGCCTGCAGCAGGCTCAGCTCATGCGCCGGCGAATGGCAACCATGAACACCCGCAATAAGCTTGGC
GTAATCATGGTCATAGCTGTTTCCTGTGTGAAATTGTTATCCGCTCACAATTCCACACAACATACGAGCC
GGAAGCATAAAGTGTAAAGCCTGGGGTGCCTAATGAGTGAGCTAACTCACATTAATTGCGTTGCGCTCAC
TGCCCGCTTTCCAGTCGGGAAACCTGTCGTGCCAGCTGCATTAATGAATCGGCCAACGCGCGGGGAGAGG
CGGTTTGCGTATTGGGCGCTCTTCCGCTTCCTCGCTCACTGA
