>Addgene plasmid #21092 | CBP-CH3-SP65 | addgene partial sequence | sequence record 107830 | M13pUC-Rev 5'-AGCGGATAACAATTTCACACAGG-3'
AGCTTATTGCGGGTGTTCATGGTTGCCATTCGCCGGCGCATGAGCTGAGCCTGCTGCAGGCGATGCTGGA
TCTGCTGCTGGCGGAGCTTATGTTTGATGTTGAGGCAGAAGGGCACAGGGCATTTATTTTCTTGGCAGTG
TTTGGCGTGGTAGCAGCAAAGAGCAATGAGCTGCTTGCACACTGGGCATCCTCCATTAGTCTTGCGCTTG
CAGCCCTTGGTGTGCTGCACGACTCGCTTCATCTTCTGGCAAGACGGCAGTGAGCAGTTGGCATTGCGAC
ACTGGCAGGCATGCACCAGGGACTGGATGCAGCGCTGGATGCTGAGACGCCGGGATTCCTGGGGGCTCTT
GGACTGTGGCTCACCCTGACTGCTGCCCTCATCATCTAGGCCTAGCCCCCACTTCACCATCTTATGGGTG
TGGCTCTTTGTGTTGTAGCAATTGATACAAAGGTCATAGTCCTCACACACAGTGCAGTGCCAGCGTGTTT
CCACATGGTGTTTGCACTCGTTGCAGGTATAAACAAAGCGGTCCTGGCCCTGTGTGTGCAGCTCCACCAG
CATGCACAGAGTGGACCATTTGGAGCGGCGTAAGGAAGAGAATTCCCAGTGCTTGTCTCTGGCCAGGGTG
AGGAAGGCATCTCGCCCATCCATGAGGTCACAGCTAAGCAGAGGATCAGGGTCCACGATGGGGGGCTGAG
TGCTGATAACAGGCCCAGCATGCAGATGAATCACAAAGAATACCTCCTTGTGCTTCTCCATGGTAATTCG
GCCTCCGCGGCCCGAGCTCGAATTCCGTGTATTCTATAGTGTCACCTAAATCGTATGTGTATGATACATA
AGGTTATGTATTAATTGTAGCCGCGTTCTAACGACAATATGTACAAGCCTAATTGTGTA
